>Addgene plasmid #118892 | pOCC120 | depositor full sequence | sequence record 224682 | Full Sequence
AGCTGCCACCATTTTGTTCGCCCAGGACTCTAGCTATAGTTCTAGTGGTTGGCTACGTATACTCCGGAAT
ATTAATAGATCATGGAGATAATTAAAATGATAACCATCTCGCAAATAAATAAGTATTTTACTGTTTTCGT
AACAGTTTTGTAATAAAAAAACCTATAAATATTCCGGATTATTCATACCGTCCCACCATCGGGCGCGGAT
CGCCACCATGGGCATGAAAATCGAAGAAGGTAAACTGGTAATCTGGATTAACGGCGATAAAGGCTATAAC
GGTCTCGCTGAAGTCGGTAAGAAATTCGAGAAAGATACCGGAATTAAAGTCACCGTTGAGCATCCGGATA
AACTGGAAGAGAAATTCCCACAGGTTGCGGCAACTGGCGATGGCCCTGACATTATCTTCTGGGCACACGA
CCGCTTTGGTGGCTACGCTCAATCTGGCCTGTTGGCTGAAATCACCCCGGACAAAGCGTTCCAGGACAAG
CTGTATCCGTTTACCTGGGATGCCGTACGTTACAACGGCAAGCTGATTGCTTACCCGATCGCTGTTGAAG
CGTTATCGCTGATTTATAACAAAGATCTGCTGCCGAACCCGCCAAAAACCTGGGAAGAGATCCCGGCGCT
GGATAAAGAACTGAAAGCGAAAGGTAAGAGCGCGCTGATGTTCAACCTGCAAGAACCGTACTTCACCTGG
CCGCTGATTGCTGCTGACGGGGGTTATGCGTTCAAGTATGAAAACGGCAAGTACGACATTAAAGACGTGG
GCGTGGATAACGCTGGCGCGAAAGCGGGTCTGACCTTCCTGGTTGACCTGATTAAAAACAAACACATGAA
TGCAGACACCGATTACTCCATCGCAGAAGCTGCCTTTAATAAAGGCGAAACAGCGATGACCATCAACGGC
CCGTGGGCATGGTCCAACATCGACACCAGCAAAGTGAATTATGGTGTAACGGTACTGCCGACCTTCAAGG
GTCAACCATCCAAACCGTTCGTTGGCGTGCTGAGCGCAGGTATTAACGCCGCCAGTCCGAACAAAGAGCT
GGCAAAAGAGTTCCTCGAAAACTATCTGCTGACTGATGAAGGTCTGGAAGCGGTTAATAAAGACAAACCG
CTGGGTGCCGTAGCGCTGAAGTCTTACGAGGAAGAGTTGGTGAAAGATCCGCGTATTGCCGCCACTATGG
AAAACGCCCAGAAAGGTGAAATCATGCCGAACATCCCGCAGATGTCCGCTTTCTGGTATGCCGTGCGTAC
TGCGGTGATCAACGCCGCCAGCGGTCGTCAGACTGTCGATGAAGCCCTGAAAGACGCGCAGACTAATTCG
AGCTCGAACAACAACAACAATAACAATAACAACAACAGCAGCGGCAGACTGGAAGTTCTGTTCCAGGGGC
CGGCGGCCGCAAGCGCTATGGCCACAACCTGTTACATTGCACAAGATAAAAATATATCATCACGAACAGT
AAAACTGTCTGCTTACATAAACAGTAATACAAGGGGTGTTATGCAGTTTAAGGTTTACACCTATAAAAGA
GAGAGCCGTTATCGTCTGTTTGTGGATGTACAGAGTGATATTATTGACACGCCCGGGCGACGGATGGTGA
TCCCCCTGGCCAGTGCCCGTCTGCTGTCAGATAAAGTCTCCCGTGAACTTTACCCGGTGGTGCATATCGG
GGATGAAAGCTGGCGCATGATGACCACCGATATGGCCAGTGTGCCGGTCTCCGTTATCGGGGAAGAAGTG
GCTGATCTCAGCCACCGCGAAAATGACATCAAAAACGCCATTAACCTGATGTTCTGGGGAATATAAATGT
CAGGCTCCCTTATACACAGCCAGTGGCGCGCCGGGATCCGCTGGCTCCGCTGCTGGTTCTGGCATGGTGA
GCAAGGGCGAGGAGCTGTTCACCGGGGTGGTGCCCATCCTGGTCGAGCTGGACGGCGACGTAAACGGCCA
CAAGTTCAGCGTGTCCGGCGAGGGCGAGGGCGATGCCACCTACGGCAAGCTGACCCTGAAGTTCATCTGC
ACCACCGGCAAGCTGCCCGTGCCCTGGCCCACCCTCGTGACCACCCTGACCTACGGCGTGCAGTGCTTCA
GCCGCTACCCCGACCACATGAAGCAGCACGACTTCTTCAAGTCCGCCATGCCCGAAGGCTACGTCCAGGA
GCGCACCATCTTCTTCAAGGACGACGGCAACTACAAGACCCGCGCCGAGGTGAAGTTCGAGGGCGACACC
CTGGTGAACCGCATCGAGCTGAAGGGCATCGACTTCAAGGAGGACGGCAACATCCTGGGGCACAAGCTGG
AGTACAACTACAACAGCCACAACGTCTATATCATGGCCGACAAGCAGAAGAACGGCATCAAGGTGAACTT
CAAGATCCGCCACAACATCGAGGACGGCAGCGTGCAGCTCGCCGACCACTACCAGCAGAACACCCCCATC
GGCGACGGCCCCGTGCTGCTGCCCGACAACCACTACCTGAGCACCCAGTCCAAACTGAGCAAAGACCCCA
ACGAGAAGCGCGATCACATGGTCCTGCTGGAGTTCGTGACCGCCGCCGGGATCACTCTCGGCATGGACGA
GCTGTACAAGCTGGAAGTTCTGTTCCAGGGGCCGGGCAGCAGCCATCACCATCACCATCACAGTGGATAA
TAGAAGCTTGTCGAGAAGTACTAGAGGATCATAATCAGCCATACCACATTTGTAGAGGTTTTACTTGCTT
TAAAAAACCTCCCACACCTCCCCCTGAACCTGAAACATAAAATGAATGCAATTGTTGTTGTTAACTTGTT
TATTGCAGCTTATAATGGTTACAAATAAAGCAATAGCATCACAAATTTCACAAATAAAGCATTTTTTTCA
CTGCATTCTAGTTGTGGTTTGTCCAAACTCATCAATGTATCTTATCATGTCTGGATCTGATCACTGCTTG
AGCCTAGGAGATCCGAACCAGATAAGTGAAAGCCTGCATCCGCAGATCTTAATTAATAAAACACGATACA
TTGTTATTAGTACATTTATTAAGCGCTAGATTCTGTGCGTTGTTGATTTACAGACAATTGTTGTACGTAT
TTTAATAATTCATTAAATTTATAATCTTTAGGGTGGTATGTTAGAGCGAAAATCAAATGATTTTCAGCGT
CTTTATATCTGAATTTAAATATTAAATCCTCAATAGATTTGTAAAATAGGTTTCGATTAGTTTCAAACAA
GGGTTGTTTTTCCGAACCGATGGCTGGACTATCTAATGGATTTTCGCTCAACGCCACAAAACTTGCCAAA
TCTTGTAGCAGCAATCTAGCTTTGTCGATATTCGTTTGTGTTTTGTTTTGTAATAAAGGTTCGACGTCGT
TCAAAATATTATGCGCTTTTGTATTTCTTTCATCACTGTCGTTAGTGTACAATTGACTCGACGTAAACAC
GTTAAATAACGCTTGGACATATTTAACATCGGGCGTGTTAGCTTTATTAGGCCGATTATCGTCGTCGTCC
CAACCCTCGTCGTTAGAAGTTGCTTCCGAAGACGATTTTGCCATAGCCACACGACGCCTATTAATTGTGT
CGGCTAACACGTCCGCGATCAAATTTGTAGTTGAGCTTTTTGGGCCTCATGGGCCTTCCGCTCACTGCCC
GCTTTCCAGTCGGGAAACCTGTCGTGCCAGCTGCATTAACATGGTCATAGCTGTTTCCTTGCGTATTGGG
CGCTCTCCGCTTCCTCGCTCACTGACTCGCTGCGCTCGGTCGTTCGGGTAAAGCCTGGGGTGCCTAATGA
GCAAAAGGCCAGCAAAAGGCCAGGAACCGTAAAAAGGCCGCGTTGCTGGCGTTTTTCCATAGGCTCCGCC
CCCCTGACGAGCATCACAAAAATCGACGCTCAAGTCAGAGGTGGCGAAACCCGACAGGACTATAAAGATA
CCAGGCGTTTCCCCCTGGAAGCTCCCTCGTGCGCTCTCCTGTTCCGACCCTGCCGCTTACCGGATACCTG
TCCGCCTTTCTCCCTTCGGGAAGCGTGGCGCTTTCTCATAGCTCACGCTGTAGGTATCTCAGTTCGGTGT
AGGTCGTTCGCTCCAAGCTGGGCTGTGTGCACGAACCCCCCGTTCAGCCCGACCGCTGCGCCTTATCCGG
TAACTATCGTCTTGAGTCCAACCCGGTAAGACACGACTTATCGCCACTGGCAGCAGCCACTGGTAACAGG
ATTAGCAGAGCGAGGTATGTAGGCGGTGCTACAGAGTTCTTGAAGTGGTGGCCTAACTACGGCTACACTA
GAAGAACAGTATTTGGTATCTGCGCTCTGCTGAAGCCAGTTACCTTCGGAAAAAGAGTTGGTAGCTCTTG
ATCCGGCAAACAAACCACCGCTGGTAGCGGTGGTTTTTTTGTTTGCAAGCAGCAGATTACGCGCAGAAAA
AAAGGATCTCAAGAAGATCCTTTGATCTTTTCTACGGGGTCTGACGCTCAGTGGAACGAAAACTCACGTT
AAGGGATTTTGGTCATGAGATTATCAAAAAGGATCTTCACCTAGATCCTTTTAAATTAAAAATGAAGTTT
TAAATCAATCTAAAGTATATATGAGTAAACTTGGTCTGACAGTTACCAATGCTTAATCAGTGAGGCACCT
ATCTCAGCGATCTGTCTATTTCGTTCATCCATAGTTGCCTGACTCCCCGTCGTGTAGATAACTACGATAC
GGGAGGGCTTACCATCTGGCCCCAGTGCTGCAATGATACCGCGAGACCCACGCTCACCGGCTCCAGATTT
ATCAGCAATAAACCAGCCAGCCGGAAGGGCCGAGCGCAGAAGTGGTCCTGCAACTTTATCCGCCTCCATC
CAGTCTATTAATTGTTGCCGGGAAGCTAGAGTAAGTAGTTCGCCAGTTAATAGTTTGCGCAACGTTGTTG
CCATTGCTGCAGGCATCGTGGTGTCACGCTCGTCGTTTGGTATGGCTTCATTCAGCTCCGGTTCCCAACG
ATCAAGGCGAGTTACATGATCCCCCATGTTGTGCAAAAAAGCGGTTAGCTCCTTCGGTCCTCCGATCGTT
GTCAGAAGTAAGTTGGCCGCAGTGTTATCACTCATGGTTATGGCAGCACTGCATAATTCTCTTACTGTCA
TGCCATCCGTAAGATGCTTTTCTGTGACTGGTGAGTACTCAACCAAGTCATTCTGAGAATAGTGTATGCG
GCGACCGAGTTGCTCTTGCCCGGCGTCAACACGGGATAATACCGCGCCACATAGCAGAACTTTAAAAGTG
CTCATCATTGGAAAACGTTCTTCGGGGCGAAAACTCTCAAGGATCTTACCGCTGTTGAGATCCAGTTCGA
TGTAACCCACTCGTGCACCCAACTGATCTTCAGCATCTTTTACTTTCACCAGCGTTTCTGGGTGAGCAAA
AACAGGAAGGCAAAATGCCGCAAAAAAGGGAATAAGGGCGACACGGAAATGTTGAATACTCATTACTCTT
CCTTTTTCAATATTATTGAAGCATTTATCAGGGTTATTGTCTCATGAGCGGATACATATTTGAATGTATT
TAGAAAAATAAACAAATAGGGGTTCCGCGCACATTTCCCCGAAAAGTGCCACCTAAATTGTAAGCGTTAA
TATTTTGTTAAAATTCGCGTTAAATTTTTGTTAAATCAGCTCATTTTTTAACCAATAGGCCGAAATCGGC
AAAATCCCTTATAAATCAAAAGAATAGACCGAGATAGGGTTGAGTGGCCGCTACAGGGCGCTCCCATTCG
CCATTCAGGCTGCGCAACTGTTGGGAAGGGCGTTTCGGTGCGGGCCTCTTCGCTATTACGCCAGCTGGCG
AAAGGGGGATGTGCTGCAAGGCGATTAAGTTGGGTAACGCCAGGGTTTTCCCAGTCACGACGTTGTAAAA
CGACGGCCAGTGAGCGCGACGTAATACGACTCACTATAGGGCGAATTGGCGGAAGGCCGTCAAGGCCGTG
ACGTTAAAACTATTAAGCCATCCAATCGACCGTTAGTCGAATCAGGACCGCTGGTGCGAGAAGCCGCGAA
GTATGGCGAATGCATCGTATAACGTGTGGAGTCCGCTCATTAGAGCGTCATGTTTAGACAAGAAAGCTAC
ATATTTAATTGATCCCGATGATTTTATTGATAAATTGACCCTAACTCCATACACGGTATTCTACAATGGC
GGGGTTTTGGTCAAAATTTCCGGACTGCGATTGTACATGCTGTTAACGGCTCCGCCCACTATTAATGAAA
TTAAAAATTCCAATTTTAAAAAACGCAGCAAGAGAAACATTTGTATGAAAGAATGCGTAGAAGGAAAGAA
AAATGTCGTGGACATGCTGAACAACAAGATTAATATGCCTCCGTGTATAAAAAAAATATTGAACGATTTG
AAAGAAAACAATGTACCGCGCGGCGGTATGTACAGGAAGAGGTTTATACTAAACTGTTACATTGCAAACG
TGGTTTCGTGTGCCAAGTGTGAAAACCGATGTTTAATCAAGGCTCTGACGCATTTCTACAACCACGACTC
CAAGTGTGTGGGTGAAGTCATGCATCTTTTAATCAAATCCCAAGATGTGTATAAACCACCAAACTGCCAA
AAAATGAAAACTGTGGACAAGCTCTGTCCGTTTGCTGGCAACTGCAAGGGTCTCAATCCTATTTGTAATT
ATTGAATAATAAAACAATTATAAATGCTAAATTTGTTTTTTATTAACGATACAAACCAAACGCAACAAGA
ACATTTGTAGTATTATCTATAATTGAAAACGCGTAGTTATAATCGCTGAGGTAATATTTAAAATCATTTT
CAAATGATTCACAGTTAATTTGCGACAATATAATTTTATTTTCACATAAACTAGACGCCTTGTCGTCTTC
TTCTTCGTATTCCTTCTCTTTTTCATTTTTCTCCTCATAAAAATTAACATAGTTATTATCGTATCCATAT
ATGTATCTATCGTATAGAGTAAATTTTTTGTTGTCATAAATATATATGTCTTTTTTAATGGGGTGTATAG
TACCGCTGCGCATAGTTTTTCTGTAATTTACAACAGTGCTATTTTCTGGTAGTTCTTCGGAGTGTGTTGC
TTTAATTATTAAATTTATATAATCAATGAATTTGGGATCGTCGGTTTTGTACAATATGTTGCCGGCATAG
TACGCAGCTTCTTCTAGTTCAATTACACCATTTTTTAGCAGCACCGGATTAACATAACTTTCCAAAATGT
TGTACGAACCGTTAAACAAAAACAGTTCACCTCCCTTTTCTATACTATTGTCTGCGAGCAGTTGTTTGTT
GTTAAAAATAACAGCCATTGTAATGAGACGCACAAACTAATATCACA
Features (pLannotate 1.2.2; 18 found; start..end, strand, type, name):
     79..170     +  promoter       polyhedrin promoter: polh from Autographa californica; promoter for the baculovirus polyhedrin gene
    224..1324    +  CDS            MBP: maltose binding protein from E. coli; malE (mutated); This version of the gene does not encode a signal sequence, so MBP will remain in the cytosol.
   1511..1813    +  CDS            ccdB: CCDB_ECOLI - Also known as G, letB, letD. Experimental evidence at protein level: Swiss-Prot protein existence level 1. Toxic component of a type II toxin-antitoxin (TA) system, functioning in plasmid maintainence. Responsible for the post- segregational killing (PSK) of plasmid-free cells, also referred to as a plasmid addiction system. Half-life of over 2 hours. Cell killing by CcdB is accompanied by filamentation, defects in chromosome and plasmid segregation, defects in cell division, formation of anucleate cells, decreased DNA synthesis and plasmid loss. Interferes with the activity of DN
   1884..2600    +  CDS            mEGFP: mEGFP is a basic (constitutively fluorescent) green fluorescent protein published in 2002, derived from Aequorea victoria. It has moderate acid sensitivity.
   2634..2651    +  CDS            7xHis (fragment): 6xHis affinity tag
   2687..2770    +  CDS            large T antigen (fragment): large T antigen from SV40 (simian virus 40)
   2793..2927    +  polyA_signal   SV40 poly(A) signal: SV40 polyadenylation signal
   3000..3372    +  3'UTR          polyhedrin 3' UTR: 3' UTR from the Autographa californica nucleopolyhedrovirus polyhedrin gene (Suzuki et al., 2006)
   3632..3679    -  CDS            lacI (fragment): lac repressor; lacI; The lac repressor binds to the lac operator to inhibit transcription in E. coli. This inhibition can be relieved by adding lactose or isopropyl-β-D-thiogalactopyranoside (IPTG).
   3716..3756    -  rep_origin     RSF ori (fragment): Plasmids containing the RSF 1030 origin of replication can be propagated in E. coli cells that contain additional plasmids with compatible origins.
   3834..4422    -  rep_origin     ori: high-copy-number ColE1/pMB1/pBR322/pUC origin of replication
   4593..5453    -  CDS            AmpR: β-lactamase; bla; confers resistance to ampicillin, carbenicillin, and related antibiotics
   5455..5559    -  promoter       AmpR promoter: bla
   5585..5716    -  rep_origin     M13 ori (fragment): M13 bacteriophage origin of replication; arrow indicates direction of (+) strand synthesis
   5737..5893    -  CDS            lacZα (fragment): LacZα fragment of β-galactosidase; lacZ fragment
   5902..5920    +  promoter       T7 promoter: promoter for bacteriophage T7 RNA polymerase
   6023..6652    +  CDS            LEF-2: LEF2_NPVAC - Experimental evidence at protein level: Swiss-Prot protein existence level 1. Plays an essential role in viral DNA replication. Does not seem to participate in the initiation step but is rather important for the amplification of DNA. Also required for expression from the vp39 and polh promoters. From Autographa californica nuclear polyhedrosis virus (AcMNPV).
   6693..7298    +  CDS            ORF603: baculovirus ORF603 protein
