>Addgene plasmid #118892 | pOCC120 | addgene full sequence | sequence record 232375 | Addgene NGS Result
ATTCCGGATTATTCATACCGTCCCACCATCGGGCGCGGATCGCCACCATGGGCATGAAAATCGAAGAAGG
TAAACTGGTAATCTGGATTAACGGCGATAAAGGCTATAACGGTCTCGCTGAAGTCGGTAAGAAATTCGAG
AAAGATACCGGAATTAAAGTCACCGTTGAGCATCCGGATAAACTGGAAGAGAAATTCCCACAGGTTGCGG
CAACTGGCGATGGCCCTGACATTATCTTCTGGGCACACGACCGCTTTGGTGGCTACGCTCAATCTGGCCT
GTTGGCTGAAATCACCCCGGACAAAGCGTTCCAGGACAAGCTGTATCCGTTTACCTGGGATGCCGTACGT
TACAACGGCAAGCTGATTGCTTACCCGATCGCTGTTGAAGCGTTATCGCTGATTTATAACAAAGATCTGC
TGCCGAACCCGCCAAAAACCTGGGAAGAGATCCCGGCGCTGGATAAAGAACTGAAAGCGAAAGGTAAGAG
CGCGCTGATGTTCAACCTGCAAGAACCGTACTTCACCTGGCCGCTGATTGCTGCTGACGGGGGTTATGCG
TTCAAGTATGAAAACGGCAAGTACGACATTAAAGACGTGGGCGTGGATAACGCTGGCGCGAAAGCGGGTC
TGACCTTCCTGGTTGACCTGATTAAAAACAAACACATGAATGCAGACACCGATTACTCCATCGCAGAAGC
TGCCTTTAATAAAGGCGAAACAGCGATGACCATCAACGGCCCGTGGGCATGGTCCAACATCGACACCAGC
AAAGTGAATTATGGTGTAACGGTACTGCCGACCTTCAAGGGTCAACCATCCAAACCGTTCGTTGGCGTGC
TGAGCGCAGGTATTAACGCCGCCAGTCCGAACAAAGAGCTGGCAAAAGAGTTCCTCGAAAACTATCTGCT
GACTGATGAAGGTCTGGAAGCGGTTAATAAAGACAAACCGCTGGGTGCCGTAGCGCTGAAGTCTTACGAG
GAAGAGTTGGTGAAAGATCCGCGTATTGCCGCCACTATGGAAAACGCCCAGAAAGGTGAAATCATGCCGA
ACATCCCGCAGATGTCCGCTTTCTGGTATGCCGTGCGTACTGCGGTGATCAACGCCGCCAGCGGTCGTCA
GACTGTCGATGAAGCCCTGAAAGACGCGCAGACTAATTCGAGCTCGAACAACAACAACAATAACAATAAC
AACAACAGCAGCGGCAGACTGGAAGTTCTGTTCCAGGGGCCGGCGGCCGCAAGCGCTATGGCCACAACCT
GTTACATTGCACAAGATAAAAATATATCATCACGAACAGTAAAACTGTCTGCTTACATAAACAGTAATAC
AAGGGGTGTTATGCAGTTTAAGGTTTACACCTATAAAAGAGAGAGCCGTTATCGTCTGTTTGTGGATGTA
CAGAGTGATATTATTGACACGCCCGGGCGACGGATGGTGATCCCCCTGGCCAGTGCCCGTCTGCTGTCAG
ATAAAGTCTCCCGTGAACTTTACCCGGTGGTGCATATCGGGGATGAAAGCTGGCGCATGATGACCACCGA
TATGGCCAGTGTGCCGGTCTCCGTTATCGGGGAAGAAGTGGCTGATCTCAGCCACCGCGAAAATGACATC
AAAAACGCCATTAACCTGATGTTCTGGGGAATATAAATGTCAGGCTCCCTTATACACAGCCAGTGGCGCG
CCGGGATCCGCTGGCTCCGCTGCTGGTTCTGGCATGGTGAGCAAGGGCGAGGAGCTGTTCACCGGGGTGG
TGCCCATCCTGGTCGAGCTGGACGGCGACGTAAACGGCCACAAGTTCAGCGTGTCCGGCGAGGGCGAGGG
CGATGCCACCTACGGCAAGCTGACCCTGAAGTTCATCTGCACCACCGGCAAGCTGCCCGTGCCCTGGCCC
ACCCTCGTGACCACCCTGACCTACGGCGTGCAGTGCTTCAGCCGCTACCCCGACCACATGAAGCAGCACG
ACTTCTTCAAGTCCGCCATGCCCGAAGGCTACGTCCAGGAGCGCACCATCTTCTTCAAGGACGACGGCAA
CTACAAGACCCGCGCCGAGGTGAAGTTCGAGGGCGACACCCTGGTGAACCGCATCGAGCTGAAGGGCATC
GACTTCAAGGAGGACGGCAACATCCTGGGGCACAAGCTGGAGTACAACTACAACAGCCACAACGTCTATA
TCATGGCCGACAAGCAGAAGAACGGCATCAAGGTGAACTTCAAGATCCGCCACAACATCGAGGACGGCAG
CGTGCAGCTCGCCGACCACTACCAGCAGAACACCCCCATCGGCGACGGCCCCGTGCTGCTGCCCGACAAC
CACTACCTGAGCACCCAGTCCAAACTGAGCAAAGACCCCAACGAGAAGCGCGATCACATGGTCCTGCTGG
AGTTCGTGACCGCCGCCGGGATCACTCTCGGCATGGACGAGCTGTACAAGCTGGAAGTTCTGTTCCAGGG
GCCGGGCAGCAGCCATCACCATCACCATCACAGTGGATAATAGAAGCTTGTCGAGAAGTACTAGAGGATC
ATAATCAGCCATACCACATTTGTAGAGGTTTTACTTGCTTTAAAAAACCTCCCACACCTCCCCCTGAACC
TGAAACATAAAATGAATGCAATTGTTGTTGTTAACTTGTTTATTGCAGCTTATAATGGTTACAAATAAAG
CAATAGCATCACAAATTTCACAAATAAAGCATTTTTTTCACTGCATTCTAGTTGTGGTTTGTCCAAACTC
ATCAATGTATCTTATCATGTCTGGATCTGATCACTGCTTGAGCCTAGGAGATCCGAACCAGATAAGTGAA
AGCCTGCATCCGCAGATCTTAATTAATAAAACACGATACATTGTTATTAGTACATTTATTAAGCGCTAGA
TTCTGTGCGTTGTTGATTTACAGACAATTGTTGTACGTATTTTAATAATTCATTAAATTTATAATCTTTA
GGGTGGTATGTTAGAGCGAAAATCAAATGATTTTCAGCGTCTTTATATCTGAATTTAAATATTAAATCCT
CAATAGATTTGTAAAATAGGTTTCGATTAGTTTCAAACAAGGGTTGTTTTTCCGAACCGATGGCTGGACT
ATCTAATGGATTTTCGCTCAACGCCACAAAACTTGCCAAATCTTGTAGCAGCAATCTAGCTTTGTCGATA
TTCGTTTGTGTTTTGTTTTGTAATAAAGGTTCGACGTCGTTCAAAATATTATGCGCTTTTGTATTTCTTT
CATCACTGTCGTTAGTGTACAATTGACTCGACGTAAACACGTTAAATAACGCTTGGACATATTTAACATC
GGGCGTGTTAGCTTTATTAGGCCGATTATCGTCGTCGTCCCAACCCTCGTCGTTAGAAGTTGCTTCCGAA
GACGATTTTGCCATAGCCACACGACGCCTATTAATTGTGTCGGCTAACACGTCCGCGATCAAATTTGTAG
TTGAGCTTTTTGGGCCTCATGGGCCTTCCGCTCACTGCCCGCTTTCCAGTCGGGAAACCTGTCGTGCCAG
CTGCATTAACATGGTCATAGCTGTTTCCTTGCGTATTGGGCGCTCTCCGCTTCCTCGCTCACTGACTCGC
TGCGCTCGGTCGTTCGGGTAAAGCCTGGGGTGCCTAATGAGCAAAAGGCCAGCAAAAGGCCAGGAACCGT
AAAAAGGCCGCGTTGCTGGCGTTTTTCCATAGGCTCCGCCCCCCTGACGAGCATCACAAAAATCGACGCT
CAAGTCAGAGGTGGCGAAACCCGACAGGACTATAAAGATACCAGGCGTTTCCCCCTGGAAGCTCCCTCGT
GCGCTCTCCTGTTCCGACCCTGCCGCTTACCGGATACCTGTCCGCCTTTCTCCCTTCGGGAAGCGTGGCG
CTTTCTCATAGCTCACGCTGTAGGTATCTCAGTTCGGTGTAGGTCGTTCGCTCCAAGCTGGGCTGTGTGC
ACGAACCCCCCGTTCAGCCCGACCGCTGCGCCTTATCCGGTAACTATCGTCTTGAGTCCAACCCGGTAAG
ACACGACTTATCGCCACTGGCAGCAGCCACTGGTAACAGGATTAGCAGAGCGAGGTATGTAGGCGGTGCT
ACAGAGTTCTTGAAGTGGTGGCCTAACTACGGCTACACTAGAAGAACAGTATTTGGTATCTGCGCTCTGC
TGAAGCCAGTTACCTTCGGAAAAAGAGTTGGTAGCTCTTGATCCGGCAAACAAACCACCGCTGGTAGCGG
TGGTTTTTTTGTTTGCAAGCAGCAGATTACGCGCAGAAAAAAAGGATCTCAAGAAGATCCTTTGATCTTT
TCTACGGGGTCTGACGCTCAGTGGAACGAAAACTCACGTTAAGGGATTTTGGTCATGAGATTATCAAAAA
GGATCTTCACCTAGATCCTTTTAAATTAAAAATGAAGTTTTAAATCAATCTAAAGTATATATGAGTAAAC
TTGGTCTGACAGTTACCAATGCTTAATCAGTGAGGCACCTATCTCAGCGATCTGTCTATTTCGTTCATCC
ATAGTTGCCTGACTCCCCGTCGTGTAGATAACTACGATACGGGAGGGCTTACCATCTGGCCCCAGTGCTG
CAATGATACCGCGAGAACCACGCTCACCGGCTCCAGATTTATCAGCAATAAACCAGCCAGCCGGAAGGGC
CGAGCGCAGAAGTGGTCCTGCAACTTTATCCGCCTCCATCCAGTCTATTAATTGTTGCCGGGAAGCTAGA
GTAAGTAGTTCGCCAGTTAATAGTTTGCGCAACGTTGTTGCCATTGCTACAGGCATCGTGGTGTCACGCT
CGTCGTTTGGTATGGCTTCATTCAGCTCCGGTTCCCAACGATCAAGGCGAGTTACATGATCCCCCATGTT
GTGCAAAAAAGCGGTTAGCTCCTTCGGTCCTCCGATCGTTGTCAGAAGTAAGTTGGCCGCAGTGTTATCA
CTCATGGTTATGGCAGCACTGCATAATTCTCTTACTGTCATGCCATCCGTAAGATGCTTTTCTGTGACTG
GTGAGTACTCAACCAAGTCATTCTGAGAATAGTGTATGCGGCGACCGAGTTGCTCTTGCCCGGCGTCAAT
ACGGGATAATACCGCGCCACATAGCAGAACTTTAAAAGTGCTCATCATTGGAAAACGTTCTTCGGGGCGA
AAACTCTCAAGGATCTTACCGCTGTTGAGATCCAGTTCGATGTAACCCACTCGTGCACCCAACTGATCTT
CAGCATCTTTTACTTTCACCAGCGTTTCTGGGTGAGCAAAAACAGGAAGGCAAAATGCCGCAAAAAAGGG
AATAAGGGCGACACGGAAATGTTGAATACTCATACTCTTCCTTTTTCAATATTATTGAAGCATTTATCAG
GGTTATTGTCTCATGAGCGGATACATATTTGAATGTATTTAGAAAAATAAACAAATAGGGGTTCCGCGCA
CATTTCCCCGAAAAGTGCCACCTAAATTGTAAGCGTTAATATTTTGTTAAAATTCGCGTTAAATTTTTGT
TAAATCAGCTCATTTTTTAACCAATAGGCCGAAATCGGCAAAATCCCTTATAAATCAAAAGAATAGACCG
AGATAGGGTTGAGTGGCCGCTACAGGGCGCTCCCATTCGCCATTCAGGCTGCGCAACTGTTGGGAAGGGC
GTTTCGGTGCGGGCCTCTTCGCTATTACGCCAGCTGGCGAAAGGGGGATGTGCTGCAAGGCGATTAAGTT
GGGTAACGCCAGGGTTTTCCCAGTCACGACGTTGTAAAACGACGGCCAGTGAGCGCGACGTAATACGACT
CACTATAGGGCGAATTGGCGGAAGGCCGTCAAGGCCGTGACGTTAAAACTATTAAGCCATCCAATCGACC
GTTAGTCGAATCAGGACCGCTGGTGCGAGAAGCCGCGAAGTATGGCGAATGCATCGTATAACGTGTGGAG
TCCGCTCATTAGAGCGTCATGTTTAGACAAGAAAGCTACATATTTAATTGATCCCGATGATTTTATTGAT
AAATTGACCCTAACTCCATACACGGTATTCTACAATGGCGGGGTTTTGGTCAAAATTTCCGGACTGCGAT
TGTACATGCTGTTAACGGCTCCGCCCACTATTAATGAAATTAAAAATTCCAATTTTAAAAAACGCAGCAA
GAGAAACATTTGTATGAAAGAATGCGTAGAAGGAAAGAAAAATGTCGTGGACATGCTGAACAACAAGATT
AATATGCCTCCGTGTATAAAAAAAATATTGAACGATTTGAAAGAAAACAATGTACCGCGCGGCGGTATGT
ACAGGAAGAGGTTTATACTAAACTGTTACATTGCAAACGTGGTTTCGTGTGCCAAGTGTGAAAACCGATG
TTTAATCAAGGCTCTGACGCATTTCTACAACCACGACTCCAAGTGTGTGGGTGAAGTCATGCATCTTTTA
ATCAAATCCCAAGATGTGTATAAACCACCAAACTGCCAAAAAATGAAAACTGTGGACAAGCTCTGTCCGT
TTGCTGGCAACTGCAAGGGTCTCAATCCTATTTGTAATTATTGAATAATAAAACAATTATAAATGCTAAA
TTTGTTTTTTATTAACGATACAAACCAAACGCAACAAGAACATTTGTAGTATTATCTATAATTGAAAACG
CGTAGTTATAATCGCTGAGGTAATATTTAAAATCATTTTCAAATGATTCACAGTTAATTTGCGACAATAT
AATTTTATTTTCACATAAACTAGACGCCTTGTCGTCTTCTTCTTCGTATTCCTTCTCTTTTTCATTTTTC
TCCTCATAAAAATTAACATAGTTATTATCGTATCCATATATGTATCTATCGTATAGAGTAAATTTTTTGT
TGTCATAAATATATATGTCTTTTTTAATGGGGTGTATAGTACCGCTGCGCATAGTTTTTCTGTAATTTAC
AACAGTGCTATTTTCTGGTAGTTCTTCGGAGTGTGTTGCTTTAATTATTAAATTTATATAATCAATGAAT
TTGGGATCGTCGGTTTTGTACAATATGTTGCCGGCATAGTACGCAGCTTCTTCTAGTTCAATTACACCAT
TTTTTAGCAGCACCGGATTAACATAACTTTCCAAAATGTTGTACGAACCGTTAAACAAAAACAGTTCACC
TCCCTTTTCTATACTATTGTCTGCGAGCAGTTGTTTGTTGTTAAAAATAACAGCCATTGTAATGAGACGC
ACAAACTAATATCACAAGCTGCCACCATTTTGTTCGCCCAGGACTCTAGCTATAGTTCTAGTGGTTGGCT
ACGTATACTCCGGAATATTAATAGATCATGGAGATAATTAAAATGATAACCATCTCGCAAATAAATAAGT
ATTTTACTGTTTTCGTAACAGTTTTGTAATAAAAAAACCTATAAAT
Features (pLannotate 1.2.2; 18 found; start..end, strand, type, name):
     54..1154    +  CDS            MBP: maltose binding protein from E. coli; malE (mutated); This version of the gene does not encode a signal sequence, so MBP will remain in the cytosol.
   1341..1643    +  CDS            ccdB: CCDB_ECOLI - Also known as G, letB, letD. Experimental evidence at protein level: Swiss-Prot protein existence level 1. Toxic component of a type II toxin-antitoxin (TA) system, functioning in plasmid maintainence. Responsible for the post- segregational killing (PSK) of plasmid-free cells, also referred to as a plasmid addiction system. Half-life of over 2 hours. Cell killing by CcdB is accompanied by filamentation, defects in chromosome and plasmid segregation, defects in cell division, formation of anucleate cells, decreased DNA synthesis and plasmid loss. Interferes with the activity of DN
   1714..2430    +  CDS            mEGFP: mEGFP is a basic (constitutively fluorescent) green fluorescent protein published in 2002, derived from Aequorea victoria. It has moderate acid sensitivity.
   2464..2481    +  CDS            7xHis (fragment): 6xHis affinity tag
   2517..2600    +  CDS            large T antigen (fragment): large T antigen from SV40 (simian virus 40)
   2623..2757    +  polyA_signal   SV40 poly(A) signal: SV40 polyadenylation signal
   2830..3202    +  3'UTR          polyhedrin 3' UTR: 3' UTR from the Autographa californica nucleopolyhedrovirus polyhedrin gene (Suzuki et al., 2006)
   3462..3509    -  CDS            lacI (fragment): lac repressor; lacI; The lac repressor binds to the lac operator to inhibit transcription in E. coli. This inhibition can be relieved by adding lactose or isopropyl-β-D-thiogalactopyranoside (IPTG).
   3546..3586    -  rep_origin     RSF ori (fragment): Plasmids containing the RSF 1030 origin of replication can be propagated in E. coli cells that contain additional plasmids with compatible origins.
   3664..4252    -  rep_origin     ori: high-copy-number ColE1/pMB1/pBR322/pUC origin of replication
   4423..5283    -  CDS            AmpR: β-lactamase; bla; confers resistance to ampicillin, carbenicillin, and related antibiotics
   5284..5388    -  promoter       AmpR promoter: bla
   5414..5545    -  rep_origin     M13 ori (fragment): M13 bacteriophage origin of replication; arrow indicates direction of (+) strand synthesis
   5566..5722    -  CDS            lacZα (fragment): LacZα fragment of β-galactosidase; lacZ fragment
   5731..5749    +  promoter       T7 promoter: promoter for bacteriophage T7 RNA polymerase
   5852..6481    +  CDS            LEF-2: LEF2_NPVAC - Experimental evidence at protein level: Swiss-Prot protein existence level 1. Plays an essential role in viral DNA replication. Does not seem to participate in the initiation step but is rather important for the amplification of DNA. Also required for expression from the vp39 and polh promoters. From Autographa californica nuclear polyhedrosis virus (AcMNPV).
   6522..7127    +  CDS            ORF603: baculovirus ORF603 protein
   7235..7326    +  promoter       polyhedrin promoter: polh from Autographa californica; promoter for the baculovirus polyhedrin gene
