[The description below was written by a language model from this plasmid's Addgene catalogue record and pLannotate feature annotations shown in this document.]
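Description:
pOCC120 is a baculovirus transfer (shuttle) vector built on the pOET1 backbone, intended for producing recombinant baculovirus by recombination with a FlashBac bacmid and then expressing tagged proteins in insect cells. In E. coli it is maintained through a high-copy ColE1/pUC-type origin and selected with ampicillin via the β-lactamase gene. Because it carries a ccdB toxin cassette, the empty vector is propagated in the ccdB-tolerant strain DB3.1. Small annotated fragments of lacI, lacZα, an M13 origin, an RSF origin and a T7 promoter appear to be backbone remnants rather than functional parts of the design.

The expression cassette is driven by the very late AcMNPV polyhedrin (polH) promoter. It encodes a signal-less, cytosolic maltose-binding protein, a 3C protease site, a NotI–ccdB–AscI stuffer, monomeric EGFP and a His6 tag, and is followed by an SV40 polyadenylation signal and the polyhedrin 3′ UTR. Cloning a gene of interest between NotI and AscI replaces ccdB, so standard E. coli strains that receive uncut parental vector are killed, giving counter-selection for recombinants. The product is an MBP–target–mGFP–His6 fusion suited to amylose or nickel affinity purification and fluorescence monitoring, with the tags removable by proteolysis. The record is inconsistent about the C-terminal cleavage site: the purpose statement names TEV, whereas the insert name and tag field name 3C.

The LEF-2 and ORF603 sequences upstream of the promoter, together with the viral sequence downstream of the cassette, provide homology for recombination into the polyhedrin locus of the bacmid. The two sequence records, from the depositor and from sequencing by the repository, differ by one nucleotide in length and in their start coordinate, but they list the same features.
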