Addgene plasmid #118892: pOCC120
Purpose: shuttle vector for baculovirus production, using FlashBac bacmid; for recombinant protein with N-terminal MBP tag, cleavable with 3C, and C-terminal monomeric GFP and HIS6, cleavable with TEV
Depositing lab: Marc Bickle & PEPC MPI CBG. Publication: FlexiBAC: a versatile, open-source baculovirus vector system for protein expression, secretion, and proteolytic processing. Lemaitre RP, Bogdanova A, Borgonovo B, Woodruff JB, Drechsel DN. BMC Biotechnol. 2019 Mar 29;19(1):20. doi: 10.1186/s12896-019-0512-z. PubMed 30925874.
Backbone
  Vector backbone: pOET1
  Backbone size w/o insert (bp): 4900
  Vector type: Insect Expression
Growth in bacteria
  Bacterial resistance: Ampicillin, 100 μg/mL
  Growth temperature: 37°C
  Growth strain: DB3.1
  Copy number: High Copy
Gene/Insert
  Gene/Insert name: NcoI-MBP-3C-NotI-ccdB-AscI-mGFP-3C-HIS6-stop-HindIII cassette
  Promoter: polH
  Tag / fusion protein: MBP, cleavable with 3C protease (N terminal on backbone); mGFP, HIS6, cleavable with 3C protease (C terminal on backbone)
  Cloning method: Restriction Enzyme; 5′ cloning site NotI (unknown if destroyed); 3′ cloning site AscI (unknown if destroyed)
Terms and licenses: Academic/Nonprofit Terms; Industry Terms: Not Available to Industry
How to cite: pOCC120 was a gift from Marc Bickle & PEPC MPI CBG (Addgene plasmid # 118892 ; http://n2t.net/addgene:118892 ; RRID:Addgene_118892)
